>Addgene plasmid #19557 | pcDNA5/FRT/TO HIS DNAJB7 | depositor full sequence | sequence record 9193 | Author sequence
GACGGATCGGGAGATCTCCCGATCCCCTATGGTGCACTCTCAGTACAATCTGCTCTGATGCCGCATAGTT
AAGCCAGTATCTGCTCCCTGCTTGTGTGTTGGAGGTCGCTGAGTAGTGCGCGAGCAAAATTTAAGCTACA
ACAAGGCAAGGCTTGACCGACAATTGCATGAAGAATCTGCTTAGGGTTAGGCGTTTTGCGCTGCTTCGCG
ATGTACGGGCCAGATATACGCGTTGACATTGATTATTGACTAGTTATTAATAGTAATCAATTACGGGGTC
ATTAGTTCATAGCCCATATATGGAGTTCCGCGTTACATAACTTACGGTAAATGGCCCGCCTGGCTGACCG
CCCAACGACCCCCGCCCATTGACGTCAATAATGACGTATGTTCCCATAGTAACGCCAATAGGGACTTTCC
ATTGACGTCAATGGGTGGAGTATTTACGGTAAACTGCCCACTTGGCAGTACATCAAGTGTATCATATGCC
AAGTACGCCCCCTATTGACGTCAATGACGGTAAATGGCCCGCCTGGCATTATGCCCAGTACATGACCTTA
TGGGACTTTCCTACTTGGCAGTACATCTACGTATTAGTCATCGCTATTACCATGGTGATGCGGTTTTGGC
AGTACATCAATGGGCGTGGATAGCGGTTTGACTCACGGGGATTTCCAAGTCTCCACCCCATTGACGTCAA
TGGGAGTTTGTTTTGGCACCAAAATCAACGGGACTTTCCAAAATGTCGTAACAACTCCGCCCCATTGACG
CAAATGGGCGGTAGGCGTGTACGGTGGGAGGTCTATATAAGCAGAGCTCTCCCTATCAGTGATAGAGATC
TCCCTATCAGTGATAGAGATCGTCGACGAGCTCGTTTAGTGAACCGTCAGATCGCCTGGAGACGCCATCC
ACGCTGTTTTGACCTCCATAGAAGACACCGGGACCGATCCAGCCTCCGGACTCTAGCGTTTAAACTTAAG
CTTCTGCAGACCATGCATCATCACCATCACCATGGATCCACTAGTCCAGTGTGGTGGAATTCTGCAGATA
TCACCATGGTGGATTACTATGAAGTTCTAGGACTGCAAAGATATGCTTCACCTGAGGACATTAAAAAAGC
TTATCATAAAGTGGCACTTAAATGGCACCCTGATAAAAATCCAGAAAATAAAGAAGAAGCAGAGAGAAAA
TTCAAAGAAGTAGCTGAGGCATACGAGGTATTATCAAATGATGAGAAACGGGACATTTATGATAAATATG
GCACAGAAGGATTAAACGGAGGTGGAAGTCATTTTGATGATGAATGTGAGTACGGCTTCACATTCCATAA
GCCAGATGATGTTTTTAAAGAAATTTTTCATGAAAGGGATCCATTTTCTTTTCACTTCTTTGAAGACTCG
CTTGAGGACCTGTTAAATCGTCCAGGAAGCTCCTATGGAAACAGAAACAGAGATGCAGGATACTTTTTCT
CCACTGCCAGTGAATATCCAATTTTTGAGAAATTTTCTTCATATGATACAGGATATACATCACAGGGTTC
ATTGGGGCATGAAGGCCTTACTTCTTTCTCTTCCCTGGCTTTTGATAATAGTGGGATGGACAACTACATA
TCTGTTACAACTTCAGACAAAATCGTTAATGGCAGAAATATTAATACAAAGAAAATTATTGAAAGTGATC
AAGAAAGAGAAGCTGAAGATAATGGAGAGTTGACATTTTTTCTTGTAAATAGTGTGGCCAATGAAGAGGG
CTTTGCAAAAGAATGCAGCTGGAGAACACAGTCATTCAACAACTATTCACCAAATTCTCACAGCTCCAAA
CATGTATCTCAATATACTTTCGTGGACAATGATGAGGGAGGTATATCTTGGGTTACCAGCAACAGAGATC
CCCCTATTTTCTCAGCAGGAGTCAAAGAGGGTGGTAAGAGGAAAAAAAAGAAGCGTAAAGAGGTGCAAAA
GAAGTCTACCAAAAGGAATTGTTAAGCGGCCGCTCGAGTCTAGAGGGCCCGTTTAAACCCGCTGATCAGC
CTCGACTGTGCCTTCTAGTTGCCAGCCATCTGTTGTTTGCCCCTCCCCCGTGCCTTCCTTGACCCTGGAA
GGTGCCACTCCCACTGTCCTTTCCTAATAAAATGAGGAAATTGCATCGCATTGTCTGAGTAGGTGTCATT
CTATTCTGGGGGGTGGGGTGGGGCAGGACAGCAAGGGGGAGGATTGGGAAGACAATAGCAGGCATGCTGG
GGATGCGGTGGGCTCTATGGCTTCTGAGGCGGAAAGAACCAGCTGGGGCTCTAGGGGGTATCCCC
[124 nt withheld, positions 2306-2429]
C
[91 nt withheld, positions 2431-2521]
AGGGTGATGGTTCACGTACCTAGAAGTTCCTATTCCGAAGTTCCTATTCTCTAGAAAGTATAGGAACTTC
CTTGGCCAAAAAGCCTGAACTCACCGCGACGTCTGTCGAGAAGTTTCTGATCGAAAAGTTCGACAGCGTC
TCCGACCTGATGCAGCTCTCGGAGGGCGAAGAATCTCGTGCTTTCAGCTTCGATGTAGGAGGGCGTGGAT
ATGTCCTGCGGGTAAATAGCTGCGCCGATGGTTTCTACAAAGATCGTTATGTTTATCGGCACTTTGCATC
GGCCGCGCTCCCGATTCCGGAAGTGCTTGACATTGGGGAATTCAGCGAGAGCCTGACCTATTGCATCTCC
CGCCGTGCACAGGGTGTCACGTTGCAAGACCTGCCTGAAACCGAACTGCCCGCTGTTCTGCAGCCGGTCG
CGGAGGCCATGGATGCGATCGCTGCGGCCGATCTTAGCCAGACGAGCGGGTTCGGCCCATTCGGACCGCA
AGGAATCGGTCAATACACTACATGGCGTGATTTCATATGCGCGATTGCTGATCCCCATGTGTATCACTGG
CAAACTGTGATGGACGACACCGTCAGTGCGTCCGTCGCGCAGGCTCTCGATGAGCTGATGCTTTGGGCCG
AGGACTGCCCCGAAGTCCGGCACCTCGTGCACGCGGATTTCGGCTCCAACAATGTCCTGACGGACAATGG
CCGCATAACAGCGGTCATTGACTGGAGCGAGGCGATGTTCGGGGATTCCCAATACGAGGTCGCCAACATC
TTCTTCTGGAGGCCGTGGTTGGCTTGTATGGAGCAGCAGACGCGCTACTTCGAGCGGAGGCATCCGGAGC
TTGCAGGATCGCCGCGGCTCCGGGCGTATATGCTCCGCATTGGTCTTGACCAACTCTATCAGAGCTTGGT
TGACGGCAATTTCGATGATGCAGCTTGGGCGCAGGGTCGATGCGACGCAATCGTCCGATCCGGAGCCGGG
ACTGTCGGGCGTACACAAATCGCCCGCAGAAGCGCGGCCGTCTGGACCGATGGCTGTGTAGAAGTACTCG
CCGATAGTGGAAACCGACGCCCCAGCACTCGTCCGAGGGCAAAGGAATAGCACGTACTACGAGATTTCGA
TTCCACCGCCGCCTTCTATGAAAGGTTGGGCTTCGGAATCGTTTTCCGGGACGCCGGCTGGATGATCCTC
CAGCGCGGGGATCTCATGCTGGAGTTCTTCGCCCACCCCAACTTGTTTATTGCAGCTTATAATGGTTACA
AATAAAGCAATAGCATCACAAATTTCACAAATAAAGCATTTTTTTCACTGCATTCTAGTTGTGGTTTGTC
CAAACTCATCAATGTATCTTATCATGTCTGTATACCGTCGACCTCTAGCTAGAGCTTGGCGTAATCATGG
TCATAGCTGTTTCCTGTGTGAAATTGTTATCCGCTCACAATTCCACACAACATACGAGCCGGAAGCATAA
AGTGTAAAGCCTGGGGTGCCTAATGAGTGAGCTAACTCACATTAATTGCGTTGCGCTCACTGCCCGCTTT
CCAGTCGGGAAACCTGTCGTGCCAGCTGCATTAATGAATCGGCCAACGCGCGGGGAGAGGCGGTTTGCGT
ATTGGGCGCTCTTCCGCTTCCTCGCTCACTGACTCGCTGCGCTCGGTCGTTCGGCTGCGGCGAGCGGTAT
CAGCTCACTCAAAGGCGGTAATACGGTTATCCACAGAATCAGGGGATAACGCAGGAAAGAACATGTGAGC
AAAAGGCCAGCAAAAGGCCAGGAACCGTAAAAAGGCCGCGTTGCTGGCGTTTTTCCATAGGCTCCGCCCC
CCTGACGAGCATCACAAAAATCGACGCTCAAGTCAGAGGTGGCGAAACCCGACAGGACTATAAAGATACC
AGGCGTTTCCCCCTGGAAGCTCCCTCGTGCGCTCTCCTGTTCCGACCCTGCCGCTTACCGGATACCTGTC
CGCCTTTCTCCCTTCGGGAAGCGTGGCGCTTTCTCATAGCTCACGCTGTAGGTATCTCAGTTCGGTGTAG
GTCGTTCGCTCCAAGCTGGGCTGTGTGCACGAACCCCCCGTTCAGCCCGACCGCTGCGCCTTATCCGGTA
ACTATCGTCTTGAGTCCAACCCGGTAAGACACGACTTATCGCCACTGGCAGCAGCCACTGGTAACAGGAT
TAGCAGAGCGAGGTATGTAGGCGGTGCTACAGAGTTCTTGAAGTGGTGGCCTAACTACGGCTACACTAGA
AGAACAGTATTTGGTATCTGCGCTCTGCTGAAGCCAGTTACCTTCGGAAAAAGAGTTGGTAGCTCTTGAT
CCGGCAAACAAACCACCGCTGGTAGCGGTGGTTTTTTTGTTTGCAAGCAGCAGATTACGCGCAGAAAAAA
AGGATCTCAAGAAGATCCTTTGATCTTTTCTACGGGGTCTGACGCTCAGTGGAACGAAAACTCACGTTAA
GGGATTTTGGTCATGAGATTATCAAAAAGGATCTTCACCTAGATCCTTTTAAATTAAAAATGAAGTTTTA
AATCAATCTAAAGTATATATGAGTAAACTTGGTCTGACAGTTACCAATGCTTAATCAGTGAGGCACCTAT
CTCAGCGATCTGTCTATTTCGTTCATCCATAGTTGCCTGACTCCCCGTCGTGTAGATAACTACGATACGG
GAGGGCTTACCATCTGGCCCCAGTGCTGCAATGATACCGCGAGACCCACGCTCACCGGCTCCAGATTTAT
CAGCAATAAACCAGCCAGCCGGAAGGGCCGAGCGCAGAAGTGGTCCTGCAACTTTATCCGCCTCCATCCA
GTCTATTAATTGTTGCCGGGAAGCTAGAGTAAGTAGTTCGCCAGTTAATAGTTTGCGCAACGTTGTTGCC
ATTGCTACAGGCATCGTGGTGTCACGCTCGTCGTTTGGTATGGCTTCATTCAGCTCCGGTTCCCAACGAT
CAAGGCGAGTTACATGATCCCCCATGTTGTGCAAAAAAGCGGTTAGCTCCTTCGGTCCTCCGATCGTTGT
CAGAAGTAAGTTGGCCGCAGTGTTATCACTCATGGTTATGGCAGCACTGCATAATTCTCTTACTGTCATG
CCATCCGTAAGATGCTTTTCTGTGACTGGTGAGTACTCAACCAAGTCATTCTGAGAATAGTGTATGCGGC
GACCGAGTTGCTCTTGCCCGGCGTCAATACGGGATAATACCGCGCCACATAGCAGAACTTTAAAAGTGCT
CATCATTGGAAAACGTTCTTCGGGGCGAAAACTCTCAAGGATCTTACCGCTGTTGAGATCCAGTTCGATG
TAACCCACTCGTGCACCCAACTGATCTTCAGCATCTTTTACTTTCACCAGCGTTTCTGGGTGAGCAAAAA
CAGGAAGGCAAAATGCCGCAAAAAAGGGAATAAGGGCGACACGGAAATGTTGAATACTCATACTCTTCCT
TTTTCAATATTATTGAAGCATTTATCAGGGTTATTGTCTCATGAGCGGATACATATTTGAATGTATTTAG
AAAAATAAACAAATAGGGGTTCCGCGCACATTTCCCCGAAAAGTGCCACCTGACGTC
Features (pLannotate 1.2.2; 21 found; start..end, strand, type, name):
     28..80      -  misc_feature   bom (fragment): basis of mobility region from pBR322
    235..614     +  enhancer       CMV enhancer: human cytomegalovirus immediate early enhancer
    615..818     +  promoter       CMV promoter: human cytomegalovirus (CMV) immediate early promoter
    820..839     +  promoter       PLtetO-1 promoter (fragment): modified phage lambda PL promoter with tet operator sites (Lutz and Bujard, 1997)
    841..860     +  promoter       PLtetO-1 promoter (fragment): modified phage lambda PL promoter with tet operator sites (Lutz and Bujard, 1997)
    868..901     +  promoter       TRE3GV promoter (fragment): 3rd-generation Tet-responsive promoter that can be activated by binding of Tet-On® 3G, optimized for retroviral and lentiviral vectors
   1056..1982    +  CDS            DNAJB7: DNJB7_HUMAN - Also known as HSC3. Experimental evidence at transcript level: Swiss-Prot protein existence level 2. Probably acts as a co-chaperone. From Homo sapiens (Human).
   2036..2260    +  polyA_signal   bGH poly(A) signal: bovine growth hormone polyadenylation signal
   2264..2285    +  promoter       SV40 promoter (fragment): SV40 enhancer and early promoter
   2306..2539    +  rep_origin     f1 ori (fragment) (sequence partly withheld): f1 bacteriophage origin of replication; arrow indicates direction of (+) strand synthesis
   2544..2591    +  protein_bind   FRT: FLP-mediated recombination occurs in the 8-bp core sequence TCTAGAAA (Turan and Bode, 2011). FLP recombinase from the Saccharomyces cerevisiae 2μ plasmid
   2599..3621    +  CDS            HygR: aminoglycoside phosphotransferase from E. coli; aph(4)-Ia; confers resistance to hygromycin
   3631..3756    +  CDS            ble (fragment): BLE_KLEPN - Experimental evidence at protein level: Swiss-Prot protein existence level 1. Binding protein with a strong affinity to the bleomycin family of antibiotics. Binds to CL990; an antimitotic-antibiotic compound. From Klebsiella pneumoniae.
   3751..3872    +  polyA_signal   SV40 poly(A) signal: SV40 polyadenylation signal
   3945..3961    -  protein_bind   lac operator: The lac repressor binds to the lac operator to inhibit transcription in E. coli. This inhibition can be relieved by adding lactose or isopropyl-β-D-thiogalactopyranoside (IPTG). lac repressor encoded by lacI
   3969..3999    -  promoter       lac promoter: promoter for the E. coli lac operon
   4014..4035    -  protein_bind   CAP binding site: CAP binding activates transcription in the presence of cAMP. E. coli catabolite activator protein
   4048..4140    -  CDS            lacI (fragment): lac repressor; lacI; The lac repressor binds to the lac operator to inhibit transcription in E. coli. This inhibition can be relieved by adding lactose or isopropyl-β-D-thiogalactopyranoside (IPTG).
   4323..4911    -  rep_origin     ori: high-copy-number ColE1/pMB1/pBR322/pUC origin of replication
   5082..5942    -  CDS            AmpR: β-lactamase; bla; confers resistance to ampicillin, carbenicillin, and related antibiotics
   5943..6047    -  promoter       AmpR promoter: bla
