[The description below was written by a language model from this plasmid's Addgene catalogue record and pLannotate feature annotations shown in this document.]
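Description:
pcDNA5/FRT/TO HIS DNAJB7 is a mammalian expression plasmid built on the Invitrogen pcDNA5/FRT/TO backbone. It carries the human co-chaperone DNAJB7 (also called DJ5 or HSC3), a member of the Hsp40/DnaJ subfamily B, with an N-terminal His tag supplied by the modified backbone. The roughly 1 kb insert sits between EcoRV and NotI sites. It lies downstream of the CMV immediate-early enhancer and promoter and upstream of the bovine growth hormone polyadenylation signal. Two short elements annotated just after the CMV promoter as tet-operator-containing fragments correspond to the tandem tetracycline operator sites of the "TO" design. These keep transcription repressed in cells expressing the Tet repressor and allow induction with tetracycline or doxycycline. In cells without the repressor, the promoter is expected to drive constitutive expression.

Downstream of the expression cassette is an FRT site placed directly in front of a hygromycin resistance coding sequence followed by an SV40 poly(A) signal. No intact promoter is annotated upstream of this gene. In this arrangement, hygromycin resistance normally arises only after FLP-mediated recombination into a genomic FRT site that supplies a promoter and start codon. This permits isolation of isogenic, single-copy stable lines, and the plasmid can also be used for transient transfection. In E. coli the plasmid is maintained through a high-copy ColE1/pUC-type origin and selected with ampicillin through the β-lactamase gene. The remaining small annotations (lac elements and f1 ori, ble and lacI fragments) appear to be backbone remnants.

The construct belongs to a library of human HSPH/HSPA/DNAJ expression clones. The depositor notes that inserts were amplified from pooled reference RNA derived from ten cell lines, so polymorphisms may be present. Clones were sequence-verified only for the identity of the gene.
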