Addgene plasmid #19557: pcDNA5/FRT/TO HIS DNAJB7
Depositing lab: Harm Kampinga. Depositing organization: University Medical Center Groningen. Publication: Computational analysis of the human HSPH/HSPA/DNAJ family and cloning of a human HSPH/HSPA/DNAJ expression library. Hageman J, Kampinga HH. Cell Stress Chaperones. 2009 Jan;14(1):1-21. doi: 10.1007/s12192-008-0060-2. Epub 2008 Aug 7. PubMed 18686016.
Backbone
  Vector backbone: pcDNA5/FRT/TO
  Backbone manufacturer: Invitrogen
  Backbone size w/o insert (bp): 5137
  Vector type: Mammalian Expression
  Selectable markers: Hygromycin
Growth in bacteria
  Bacterial resistance: Ampicillin, 100 μg/mL
  Growth temperature: 37°C
  Growth strain: DH5alpha
  Copy number: High Copy
Gene/Insert
  Gene/Insert name: DnaJ (Hsp40) homolog, subfamily B, member 7 (alt names: DNAJB7; DJ5; HSC3; MGC138340)
  Species: H. sapiens (human)
  Insert size (bp): 992
  Entrez Gene: DNAJB7 (a.k.a. DJ5, HSC3, MGC138340)
  Tag / fusion protein: His (N terminal on backbone)
  Cloning method: Restriction Enzyme; 5′ cloning site EcoRV (not destroyed); 3′ cloning site NotI (not destroyed)
  Sequencing primers: 5′ LNCX; 3′ BGH-rev
Terms and licenses: Academic/Nonprofit Terms; Industry Terms: Not Available to Industry
Depositor comments: Part of the HSP40 gene family Disclaimer: For cloning the various HSP genes, the Stratagene reference RNA for cDNA synthesis was used and genes were amplified from this mixture that originates from 10 different cell lines from different somatic origin and ultimately coming from 10 different individuals. This strategy was used to maximize the chance for the presence of individual HSP transcripts. Users must be aware that this mixture thus represents 20 complete haploid genomes, meaning that for each individual gene there might be polymorphisms that could potentially have functional consequences. The library was sequence verified only for the presence of the correct gene.
How to cite: pcDNA5/FRT/TO HIS DNAJB7 was a gift from Harm Kampinga (Addgene plasmid # 19557 ; http://n2t.net/addgene:19557 ; RRID:Addgene_19557)
