>Addgene plasmid #19557 | pcDNA5/FRT/TO HIS DNAJB7 | addgene partial sequence | sequence record 25334 | 19557 with LNCX
CGCTGTTTTGACCTCCATAGAAGACACCGGGACCGATCCAGCCTCCGGACTCTAGCGTTTAAACTTAAGC
TTCTGCAGACCATGCATCATCACCATCACCATGGATCCACTAGTCCAGTGTGGTGGAATTCTGCAGATAT
CACCATGGTGGATTACTATGAAGTTCTAGGACTGCAAAGATATGCTTCACCTGAGGACATTAAAAAAGCT
TATCATAAAGTGGCACTTAAATGGCACCCTGATAAAAATCCAGAAAATAAAGAAGAAGCAGAGAGAAAAT
TCAAAGAAGTAGCTGAGGCATACGAGGTATTATCAAATGATGAGAAACGGGACATTTATGATAAATATGG
CACAGAAGGATTAAACGGAGGTGGAAGTCATTTTGATGATGAATGTGAGTACGGCTTCACATTCCATAAG
CCAGATGATGTTTTTAAAGAAATTTTTCATGAAAGGGATCCATTTTCTTTTCACTTCTTTGAAGACTCGC
TTGAGGACCTGTTAAATCGTCCAGGAAGCTCCTATGGAAACAGAAACAGAGATGCAGGATACTTTTTCTC
CACTGCCAGTGAATATCCAATTTTTGAGAAATTTTCTTCATATGATACAGGATATACATCACAGGGTTCA
TTGGGGCATGAAGGCCTTACTTCTTTCTCTTCCCTGGCTTTTGATAATAGTGGGATGGACAACTACATAT
CTGTTACAACTTCAGACAAAATCGTTAATGGCAGAAATATTAATACAAAGAAATTATTGAAAGTGATCAA
GAAAGAGAAGCTGANANNTGNNAGTTGACATTTTTTCTTGTAAATAGTGNGCCNATGAAGAGGGCTTTGC
AAA
